>Addgene plasmid #174121 | pAT15483_e-ABE8e | addgene full sequence | sequence record 348402 | Addgene NGS Result
ACATTTCCCCGAAAAGTGCCACCTGACGTCCAGCAGAGATCCACTTTGGCGCCGGCTCGAGTGGCTCCGG
TGCCCGTCAGTGGGCAGAGCGCACATCGCCCACAGTCCCCGAGAAGTTGGGGGGAGGGGTCGGCAATTGA
ACCGGTGCCTAGAGAAGGTGGCGCGGGGTAAACTGGGAAAGTGATGTCGTGTACTGGCTCCGCCTTTTTC
CCGAGGGTGGGGGAGAACCGTATATAAGTGCAGTAGTCGCCGTGAACGTTCTTTTTCGCAACGGGTTTGC
CGCCAGAACACAGGTGTCGTGACGCGGGATCCGCCACCATGAAACGGACAGCCGACGGAAGCGAGTTCGA
GTCACCAAAGAAGAAGCGGAAAGTCTCTGAGGTGGAGTTTTCCCACGAGTACTGGATGAGACATGCCCTG
ACCCTGGCCAAGAGGGCACGGGATGAGAGGGAGGTGCCTGTGGGAGCCGTGCTGGTGCTGAACAATAGAG
TGATCGGCGAGGGCTGGAACAGAGCCATCGGCCTGCACGACCCAACAGCCCATGCCGAAATTATGGCCCT
GAGACAGGGCGGCCTGGTCATGCAGAACTACAGACTGATTGACGCCACCCTGTACGTGACATTCGAGCCT
TGCGTGATGTGCGCCGGCGCCATGATCCACTCTAGGATCGGCCGCGTGGTGTTTGGCGTGAGGAACTCAA
AAAGAGGCGCCGCAGGCTCCCTGATGAACGTGCTGAACTACCCCGGCATGAATCACCGCGTCGAAATTAC
CGAGGGAATCCTGGCAGATGAATGTGCCGCCCTGCTGTGCGATTTCTATCGGATGCCTAGACAGGTGTTC
AATGCTCAGAAGAAGGCCCAGAGCTCCATCAACTCCGGAGGATCTAGCGGAGGCTCCTCTGGCTCTGAGA
CACCTGGCACAAGCGAGAGCGCAACACCTGAATCCTCAGGTGGTAGCTCTGGGGGGTCTGACAAGAAGTA
CAGCATCGGCCTGGCCATCGGCACCAACTCTGTGGGCTGGGCCGTGATCACCGACGAGTACAAGGTGCCC
AGCAAGAAATTCAAGGTGCTGGGCAACACCGACCGGCACAGCATCAAGAAGAACCTGATCGGAGCCCTGC
TGTTCGACAGCGGCGAAACAGCCGAGGCCACCCGGCTGAAGAGAACCGCCAGAAGAAGATACACCAGACG
GAAGAACCGGATCTGCTATCTGCAAGAGATCTTCAGCAACGAGATGGCCAAGGTGGACGACAGCTTCTTC
CACAGACTGGAAGAGTCCTTCCTGGTGGAAGAGGATAAGAAGCACGAGCGGCACCCCATCTTCGGCAACA
TCGTGGACGAGGTGGCCTACCACGAGAAGTACCCCACCATCTACCACCTGAGAAAGAAACTGGTGGACAG
CACCGACAAGGCCGACCTGCGGCTGATCTATCTGGCCCTGGCCCACATGATCAAGTTCCGGGGCCACTTC
CTGATCGAGGGCGACCTGAACCCCGACAACAGCGACGTGGACAAGCTGTTCATCCAGCTGGTGCAGACCT
ACAACCAGCTGTTCGAGGAAAACCCCATCAACGCCAGCGGCGTGGACGCCAAGGCCATCCTGTCTGCCAG
ACTGAGCAAGAGCAGACGGCTGGAAAATCTGATCGCCCAGCTGCCCGGCGAGAAGAAGAATGGCCTGTTC
GGAAACCTGATTGCCCTGAGCCTGGGCCTGACCCCCAACTTCAAGAGCAACTTCGACCTGGCCGAGGATG
CCAAACTGCAGCTGAGCAAGGACACCTACGACGACGACCTGGACAACCTGCTGGCCCAGATCGGCGACCA
GTACGCCGACCTGTTTCTGGCCGCCAAGAACCTGTCCGACGCCATCCTGCTGAGCGACATCCTGAGAGTG
AACACCGAGATCACCAAGGCCCCCCTGAGCGCCTCTATGATCAAGAGATACGACGAGCACCACCAGGACC
TGACCCTGCTGAAAGCTCTCGTGCGGCAGCAGCTGCCTGAGAAGTACAAAGAGATTTTCTTCGACCAGAG
CAAGAACGGCTACGCCGGCTACATTGACGGCGGAGCCAGCCAGGAAGAGTTCTACAAGTTCATCAAGCCC
ATCCTGGAAAAGATGGACGGCACCGAGGAACTGCTCGTGAAGCTGAACAGAGAGGACCTGCTGCGGAAGC
AGCGGACCTTCGACAACGGCAGCATCCCCCACCAGATCCACCTGGGAGAGCTGCACGCCATTCTGCGGCG
GCAGGAAGATTTTTACCCATTCCTGAAGGACAACCGGGAAAAGATCGAGAAGATCCTGACCTTCCGCATC
CCCTACTACGTGGGCCCTCTGGCCAGGGGAAACAGCAGATTCGCCTGGATGACCAGAAAGAGCGAGGAAA
CCATCACCCCCTGGAACTTCGAGGAAGTGGTGGACAAGGGCGCTTCCGCCCAGAGCTTCATCGAGCGGAT
GACCAACTTCGATAAGAACCTGCCCAACGAGAAGGTGCTGCCCAAGCACAGCCTGCTGTACGAGTACTTC
ACCGTGTATAACGAGCTGACCAAAGTGAAATACGTGACCGAGGGAATGAGAAAGCCCGCCTTCCTGAGCG
GCGAGCAGAAAAAGGCCATCGTGGACCTGCTGTTCAAGACCAACCGGAAAGTGACCGTGAAGCAGCTGAA
AGAGGACTACTTCAAGAAAATCGAGTGCTTCGACTCCGTGGAAATCTCCGGCGTGGAAGATCGGTTCAAC
GCCTCCCTGGGCACATACCACGATCTGCTGAAAATTATCAAGGACAAGGACTTCCTGGACAATGAGGAAA
ACGAGGACATTCTGGAAGATATCGTGCTGACCCTGACACTGTTTGAGGACAGAGAGATGATCGAGGAACG
GCTGAAAACCTATGCCCACCTGTTCGACGACAAAGTGATGAAGCAGCTGAAGCGGCGGAGATACACCGGC
TGGGGCAGGCTGAGCCGGAAGCTGATCAACGGCATCCGGGACAAGCAGTCCGGCAAGACAATCCTGGATT
TCCTGAAGTCCGACGGCTTCGCCAACAGAAACTTCATGCAGCTGATCCACGACGACAGCCTGACCTTTAA
AGAGGACATCCAGAAAGCCCAGGTGTCCGGCCAGGGCGATAGCCTGCACGAGCACATTGCCAATCTGGCC
GGCAGCCCCGCCATTAAGAAGGGCATCCTGCAGACAGTGAAGGTGGTGGACGAGCTCGTGAAAGTGATGG
GCCGGCACAAGCCCGAGAACATCGTGATCGAAATGGCCAGAGAGAACCAGACCACCCAGAAGGGACAGAA
GAACAGCCGCGAGAGAATGAAGCGGATCGAAGAGGGCATCAAAGAGCTGGGCAGCCAGATCCTGAAAGAA
CACCCCGTGGAAAACACCCAGCTGCAGAACGAGAAGCTGTACCTGTACTACCTGCAGAATGGGCGGGATA
TGTACGTGGACCAGGAACTGGACATCAACCGGCTGTCCGACTACGATGTGGACCATATCGTGCCTCAGAG
CTTTCTGGCCGACGACTCCATCGACAACAAGGTGCTGACCAGAAGCGACAAGAACCGGGGCAAGAGCGAC
AACGTGCCCTCCGAAGAGGTCGTGAAGAAGATGAAGAACTACTGGCGGCAGCTGCTGAACGCCAAGCTGA
TTACCCAGAGAAAGTTCGACAATCTGACCAAGGCCGAGAGAGGCGGCCTGAGCGAACTGGATAAGGCCGG
CTTCATCAAGAGACAGCTGGTGGAAACCCGGCAGATCACAAAGCACGTGGCACAGATCCTGGACTCCCGG
ATGAACACTAAGTACGACGAGAATGACAAGCTGATCCGGGAAGTGAAAGTGATCACCCTGAAGTCCAAGC
TGGTGTCCGATTTCCGGAAGGATTTCCAGTTTTACAAAGTGCGCGAGATCAACAACTACCACCACGCCCA
CGACGCGTACCTGAACGCCGTCGTGGGAACCGCCCTGATCAAAAAGTACCCTGCGCTGGAAAGCGAGTTC
GTGTACGGCGACTACAAGGTGTACGACGTACGGAAGATGATCGCCAAGAGCGAGCAGGAAATCGGCAAGG
CTACCGCCAAGTACTTCTTCTACAGCAACATCATGAACTTTTTCAAGACCGAGATTACCCTGGCCAACGG
CGAGATCCGGAAGGCGCCTCTGATCGAGACAAACGGCGAAACCGGGGAGATCGTGTGGGATAAGGGCCGG
GATTTTGCCACCGTGCGGAAAGTGCTGAGCATGCCCCAAGTGAATATCGTGAAAAAGACCGAGGTGCAGA
CAGGCGGCTTCAGCAAAGAGTCTATCCTGCCCAAGAGGAACAGCGATAAGCTGATCGCCAGAAAGAAGGA
CTGGGACCCTAAGAAGTACGGCGGCTTCGACAGCCCCACCGTGGCCTATTCTGTGCTGGTGGTGGCCAAA
GTGGAAAAGGGCAAGTCCAAGAAACTGAAGAGTGTGAAAGAGCTGCTGGGGATCACCATCATGGAAAGAA
GCAGCTTCGAGAAGAATCCCATCGACTTTCTGGAAGCCAAGGGCTACAAAGAAGTGAAAAAGGACCTGAT
CATCAAGCTGCCTAAGTACTCCCTGTTCGAGCTGGAAAACGGCCGGAAGAGAATGCTGGCCTCTGCCGGC
GAACTGCAGAAGGGAAACGAACTGGCCCTGCCCTCCAAATATGTGAACTTCCTGTACCTGGCCAGCCACT
ATGAGAAGCTGAAGGGCTCCCCCGAGGATAATGAGCAGAAACAGCTGTTTGTGGAACAGCACAAGCACTA
CCTGGACGAGATCATCGAGCAGATCAGCGAGTTCTCCAAGAGAGTGATCCTGGCCGACGCTAATCTGGAC
AAAGTGCTGTCCGCCTACAACAAGCACCGGGATAAGCCCATCAGAGAGCAGGCCGAGAATATCATCCACC
TGTTTACCCTGACCAATCTGGGAGCCCCTGCCGCCTTCAAGTACTTTGACACCACCATCGACCGGAAGAG
GTACACCAGCACCAAAGAGGTGCTGGACGCCACCCTGATCCACCAGAGCATCACCGGCCTGTACGAGACA
CGGATCGACCTGTCTCAGCTGGGAGGCGACAAAAGGCCGGCGGCCACGAAAAAGGCCGGCCAGGCAAAAA
AGAAAAAGTAAGAATTCCTAGAGCTCGCTGATCAGCCTCGACTGTGCCTTCTAGTTGCCAGCCATCTGTT
GTTTGCCCCTCCCCCGTGCCTTCCTTGACCCTGGAAGGTGCCACTCCCACTGTCCTTTCCTAATAAAATG
AGGAAATTGCATCGCATTGTCTGAGTAGGTGTCATTCTATTCTGGGGGGTGGGGTGGGGCAGGACAGCAA
GGGGGAGGATTGGGAAGAGAATAGCAGGCATGCTGGGGAGCGGCCGCTGAGCAAAAGGCCAGCAAAAGGC
CAGGAACCGTAAAAAGGCCGCGTTGCTGGCGTTTTTCCATAGGCTCCGCCCCCCTGACGAGCATCACAAA
AATCGACGCTCAAGTCAGAGGTGGCGAAACCCGACAGGACTATAAAGATACCAGGCGTTTCCCCCTGGAA
GCTCCCTCGTGCGCTCTCCTGTTCCGACCCTGCCGCTTACCGGATACCTGTCCGCCTTTCTCCCTTCGGG
AAGCGTGGCGCTTTCTCATAGCTCACGCTGTAGGTATCTCAGTTCGGTGTAGGTCGTTCGCTCCAAGCTG
GGCTGTGTGCACGAACCCCCCGTTCAGCCCGACCGCTGCGCCTTATCCGGTAACTATCGTCTTGAGTCCA
ACCCGGTAAGACACGACTTATCGCCACTGGCAGCAGCCACTGGTAACAGGATTAGCAGAGCGAGGTATGT
AGGCGGTGCTACAGAGTTCTTGAAGTGGTGGCCTAACTACGGCTACACTAGAAGAACAGTATTTGGTATC
TGCGCTCTGCTGAAGCCAGTTACCTTCGGAAAAAGAGTTGGTAGCTCTTGATCCGGCAAACAAACCACCG
CTGGTAGCGGTGGTTTTTTTGTTTGCAAGCAGCAGATTACGCGCAGAAAAAAAGGATCTCAAGAAGATCC
TTTGATCTTTTCTACGGGGTCTGACGCTCAGTGGAACGAAAACTCACGTTAAGGGATTTTGGTCATGAGA
TTATCAAAAAGGATCTTCACCTAGATCCTTTTAAATTAAAAATGAAGTTTTAAATCAATCTAAAGTATAT
ATGAGTAAACTTGGTCTGACAGTTACCAATGCTTAATCAGTGAGGCACCTATCTCAGCGATCTGTCTATT
TCGTTCATCCATAGTTGCCTGACTCCCCGTCGTGTAGATAACTACGATACGGGAGGGCTTACCATCTGGC
CCCAGTGCTGCAATGATACCGCGAGACCCACGCTCACCGGCTCCAGATTTATCAGCAATAAACCAGCCAG
CCGGAAGGGCCGAGCGCAGAAGTGGTCCTGCAACTTTATCCGCCTCCATCCAGTCTATTAATTGTTGCCG
GGAAGCTAGAGTAAGTAGTTCGCCAGTTAATAGTTTGCGCAACGTTGTTGCCATTGCTACAGGCATCGTG
GTGTCACGCTCGTCGTTTGGTATGGCTTCATTCAGCTCCGGTTCCCAACGATCAAGGCGAGTTACATGAT
CCCCCATGTTGTGCAAAAAAGCGGTTAGCTCCTTCGGTCCTCCGATCGTTGTCAGAAGTAAGTTGGCCGC
AGTGTTATCACTCATGGTTATGGCAGCACTGCATAATTCTCTTACTGTCATGCCATCCGTAAGATGCTTT
TCTGTGACTGGTGAGTACTCAACCAAGTCATTCTGAGAATAGTGTATGCGGCGACCGAGTTGCTCTTGCC
CGGCGTCAATACGGGATAATACCGCGCCACATAGCAGAACTTTAAAAGTGCTCATCATTGGAAAACGTTC
TTCGGGGCGAAAACTCTCAAGGATCTTACCGCTGTTGAGATCCAGTTCGATGTAACCCACTCGTGCACCC
AACTGATCTTCAGCATCTTTTACTTTCACCAGCGTTTCTGGGTGAGCAAAAACAGGAAGGCAAAATGCCG
CAAAAAAGGGAATAAGGGCGACACGGAAATGTTGAATACTCATACTCTTCCTTTTTCAATATTATTGAAG
CATTTATCAGGGTTATTGTCTCATGAGCGGATACATATTTGAATGTATTTAGAAAAATAAACAAATAGGG
GTTCCGCGC
Features (pLannotate 1.2.2; 9 found; start..end, strand, type, name):
     82..293     +  promoter       EF-1α core promoter: core promoter for human elongation factor EF-1α
    376..867     +  CDS            tadA: TADA_ECOLI - Also known as yfhC. Experimental evidence at protein level: Swiss-Prot protein existence level 1. Catalyzes the deamination of adenosine to inosine at the wobble position 34 of tRNA(Arg2). Essential for cell viability. From Escherichia coli (strain K12).
    970..2571    +  CDS            dCas9(N): N-terminal portion of catalytically inactive Streptococcus pyogenes dCas9 carrying the D10A mutation (Zetsche et al., 2015)
   2572..5070    +  CDS            Cas9(C): C-terminal portion of Streptococcus pyogenes Cas9 (Zetsche et al., 2015)
   5071..5118    +  CDS            nucleoplasmin NLS: bipartite nuclear localization signal from nucleoplasmin
   5152..5263    +  polyA_signal   bGH poly(A) signal: bovine growth hormone polyadenylation signal
   5424..6012    -  rep_origin     ori: high-copy-number ColE1/pMB1/pBR322/pUC origin of replication
   6183..7043    -  CDS            AmpR: β-lactamase; bla; confers resistance to ampicillin, carbenicillin, and related antibiotics
   7044..7148    -  promoter       AmpR promoter: bla
