[The description below was written by a language model from this plasmid's Addgene catalogue record and pLannotate feature annotations shown in this document.]
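Description:
pAT15483_e-ABE8e is a pUC19-based mammalian expression plasmid of about 7.1 kb that encodes an adenine base editor, ABE8e, built on the increased-fidelity SpCas9 variant eCas9. It is propagated in E. coli through a high-copy ColE1/pUC-type origin and selected with ampicillin via the β-lactamase gene and its native promoter. No mammalian selection marker or reporter is annotated, so it appears suited to transient transfection.

The payload is a single synthetic open reading frame driven by the EF-1α promoter, which the feature table annotates as the compact core version, and terminated by a bovine growth hormone polyadenylation signal. The coding region begins with a TadA-derived adenosine deaminase domain. It is detected by homology to the E. coli tRNA adenosine deaminase and corresponds to the evolved ABE8e deaminase named in the record. This is followed, after a short unannotated gap that presumably holds a linker, by Streptococcus pyogenes Cas9. The Cas9 is annotated in two contiguous segments, the N-terminal one carrying the D10A mutation, which is consistent with the nickase form generally used in base editors. The specific eCas9 fidelity substitutions are not itemised in the annotation. The catalogue lists an N-terminal SV40 NLS and a C-terminal nucleoplasmin NLS for nuclear import, but only the latter was picked up in the feature table.

No guide RNA cassette is annotated, so the sgRNA must be supplied separately. When targeted, the editor deaminates adenines in the exposed DNA strand, giving A•T to G•C conversions without double-strand breaks. According to the associated study, the construct was used to test whether increased-fidelity Cas9 variants reduce the mismatch tolerance of base editors.
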