Addgene plasmid #174121: pAT15483_e-ABE8e
Purpose: Expresses ABE8e fused with eCas9
Depositing lab: Ervin Welker. Publication: BEAR reveals that increased fidelity variants can successfully reduce the mismatch tolerance of adenine but not cytosine base editors. Talas A, Simon DA, Kulcsar PI, Varga E, Krausz SL, Welker E. Nat Commun. 2021 Nov 3;12(1):6353. doi: 10.1038/s41467-021-26461-y. PubMed 34732717.
Backbone
  Vector backbone: pUC19
  Vector type: Mammalian Expression, CRISPR
Growth in bacteria
  Bacterial resistance: Ampicillin, 100 μg/mL
  Growth temperature: 37°C
  Growth strain: DH5alpha
  Copy number: High Copy
Gene/Insert
  Gene/Insert name: eABE8e
  Species: Synthetic
  Promoter: EF1-a
  Tag / fusion protein: SV40 NLS (N terminal on insert); Nucleoplasmin NLS (C terminal on insert)
  Cloning method: Gibson Cloning
  Sequencing primers: 5′ ATTGTCTCATGAGCGGA
Terms and licenses: Academic/Nonprofit Terms; Industry Terms: Not Available to Industry
How to cite: pAT15483_e-ABE8e was a gift from Ervin Welker (Addgene plasmid # 174121 ; http://n2t.net/addgene:174121 ; RRID:Addgene_174121)
